>Addgene plasmid #116393 | pHAGE-FGFR4-P788L | addgene full sequence | sequence record 250724 | Addgene NGS Result
TTTTAAAAGAAAAGGGGGGATTGGGGGGTACAGTGCAGGGGAAAGAATAGTAGACATAATAGCAACAGAC
ATACAAACTAAAGAATTACAAAAACAAATTACAAAAATTCAAAATTTTCGGGTTTATTACAGGGACAGCA
GAGATCCAGTTTGGACTAGTCGTGAGGCTCCGGTGCCCGTCAGTGGGCAGAGCGCACATCGCCCACAGTC
CCCGAGAAGTTGGGGGGAGGGGTCGGCAATTGAACCGGTGCCTAGAGAAGGTGGCGCGGGGTAAACTGGG
AAAGTGATGTCGTGTACTGGCTCCGCCTTTTTCCCGAGGGTGGGGGAGAACCGTATATAAGTGCAGTAGT
CGCCGTGAACGTTCTTTTTCGCAACGGGTTTGCCGCCAGAACACAGGTAAGTGCCGTGTGTGGTTCCCGC
GGGCCTGGCCTCTTTACGGGTTATGGCCCTTGCGTGCCTTGAATTACTTCCACCTGGCTGCAGTACGTGA
TTCTTGATCCCGAGCTTCGGGTTGGAAGTGGGTGGGAGAGTTCGAGGCCTTGCGCTTAAGGAGCCCCTTC
GCCTCGTGCTTGAGTTGAGGCCTGGCCTGGGCGCTGGGGCCGCCGCGTGCGAATCTGGTGGCACCTTCGC
GCCTGTCTCGCTGCTTTCGATAAGTCTCTAGCCATTTAAAATTTTTGATGACCTGCTGCGACGCTTTTTT
TCTGGCAAGATAGTCTTGTAAATGCGGGCCAAGATCTGCACACTGGTATTTCGGTTTTTGGGGCCGCGGG
CGGCGACGGGGCCCGTGCGTCCCAGCGCACATGTTCGGCGAGGCGGGGCCTGCGAGCGCGGCCACCGAGA
ATCGGACGGGGGTAGTCTCAAGCTGGCCGGCCTGCTCTGGTGCCTGGCCTCGCGCCGCCGTGTATCGCCC
CGCCCTGGGCGGCAAGGCTGGCCCGGTCGGCACCAGTTGCGTGAGCGGAAAGATGGCCGCTTCCCGGCCC
TGCTGCAGGGAGCTCAAAATGGAGGACGCGGCGCTCGGGAGAGCGGGCGGGTGAGTCACCCACACAAAGG
AAAAGGGCCTTTCCGTCCTCAGCCGTCGCTTCATGTGACTCCACGGAGTACCGGGCGCCGTCCAGGCACC
TCGATTAGTTCTCGAGCTTTTGGAGTACGTCGTCTTTAGGTTGGGGGGAGGGGTTTTATGCGATGGAGTT
TCCCCACACTGAGTGGGTGGAGACTGAAGTTAGGCCAGCTTGGCACTTGATGTAATTCTCCTTGGAATTT
GCCCTTTTTGAGTTTGGATCTTGGTTCATTCTCAAGCCTCAGACAGTGGTTCAAAGTTTTTTTCTTCCAT
TTCAGGTGTCGTGAAGCGGCCCTGCAGATATCAACAAGTTTGTACAAAAAAGCAGGCACCATGCGGCTGC
TGCTGGCCCTGTTGGGGGTCCTGCTGAGTGTGCCTGGGCCTCCAGTCTTGTCCCTGGAGGCCTCTGAGGA
AGTGGAGCTTGAGCCCTGCCTGGCTCCCAGCCTGGAGCAGCAAGAGCAGGAGCTGACAGTAGCCCTTGGG
CAGCCTGTGCGTCTGTGCTGTGGGCGGGCTGAGCGTGGTGGCCACTGGTACAAGGAGGGCAGTCGCCTGG
CACCTGCTGGCCGTGTACGGGGCTGGAGGGGCCGCCTAGAGATTGCCAGCTTCCTACCTGAGGATGCTGG
CCGCTACCTCTGCCTGGCACGAGGCTCCATGATCGTCCTGCAGAATCTCACCTTGATTACAGGTGACTCC
TTGACCTCCAGCAACGATGATGAGGACCCCAAGTCCCATAGGGACCCCTCGAATAGGCACAGTTACCCCC
AGCAAGCACCCTACTGGACACACCCCCAGCGCATGGAGAAGAAACTGCATGCAGTACCTGCGGGGAACAC
CGTCAAGTTCCGCTGTCCAGCTGCAGGCAACCCCACGCCCACCATCCGCTGGCTTAAGGATGGACAGGCC
TTTCATGGGGAGAACCGCATTGGAGGCATTCGGCTGCGCCATCAGCACTGGAGTCTCGTGATGGAGAGCG
TGGTGCCCTCGGACCGCGGCACATACACCTGCCTGGTAGAGAACGCTGTGGGCAGCATCCGCTATAACTA
CCTGCTAGATGTGCTGGAGCGGTCCCCGCACCGGCCCATCCTGCAGGCCGGGCTCCCGGCCAACACCACA
GCCGTGGTGGGCAGCGACGTGGAGCTGCTGTGCAAGGTGTACAGCGATGCCCAGCCCCACATCCAGTGGC
TGAAGCACATCGTCATCAACGGCAGCAGCTTCGGAGCCGACGGTTTCCCCTATGTGCAAGTCCTAAAGAC
TGCAGACATCAATAGCTCAGAGGTGGAGGTCCTGTACCTGCGGAACGTGTCAGCCGAGGACGCAGGCGAG
TACACCTGCCTCGCAGGCAATTCCATCGGCCTCTCCTACCAGTCTGCCTGGCTCACGGTGCTGCCAGAGG
AGGACCCCACATGGACCGCAGCAGCGCCCGAGGCCAGGTATACGGACATCATCCTGTACGCGTCGGGCTC
CCTGGCCTTGGCTGTGCTCCTGCTGCTGGCCGGGCTGTATCGAGGGCAGGCGCTCCACGGCCGGCACCCC
CGCCCGCCCGCCACTGTGCAGAAGCTCTCCCGCTTCCCTCTGGCCCGACAGTTCTCCCTGGAGTCAGGCT
CTTCCGGCAAGTCAAGCTCATCCCTGGTACGAGGCGTGCGTCTCTCCTCCAGCGGCCCCGCCTTGCTCGC
CGGCCTCGTGAGTCTAGATCTACCTCTCGACCCACTATGGGAGTTCCCCCGGGACAGGCTGGTGCTTGGG
AAGCCCCTAGGCGAGGGCTGCTTTGGCCAGGTAGTACGTGCAGAGGCCTTTGGCATGGACCCTGCCCGGC
CTGACCAAGCCAGCACTGTGGCCGTCAAGATGCTCAAAGACAACGCCTCTGACAAGGACCTGGCCGACCT
GGTCTCGGAGATGGAGGTGATGAAGCTGATCGGCCGACACAAGAACATCATCAACCTGCTTGGTGTCTGC
ACCCAGGAAGGGCCCCTGTACGTGATCGTGGAGTGCGCCGCCAAGGGAAACCTGCGGGAGTTCCTGCGGG
CCCGGCGCCCCCCAGGCCCCGACCTCAGCCCCGACGGTCCTCGGAGCAGTGAGGGGCCGCTCTCCTTCCC
AGTCCTGGTCTCCTGCGCCTACCAGGTGGCCCGAGGCATGCAGTATCTGGAGTCCCGGAAGTGTATCCAC
CGGGACCTGGCTGCCCGCAATGTGCTGGTGACTGAGGACAATGTGATGAAGATTGCTGACTTTGGGCTGG
CCCGCGGCGTCCACCACATTGACTACTATAAGAAAACCAGCAACGGCCGCCTGCCTGTGAAGTGGATGGC
GCCCGAGGCCTTGTTTGACCGGGTGTACACACACCAGAGTGACGTGTGGTCTTTTGGGATCCTGCTATGG
GAGATCTTCACCCTCGGGGGCTCCCCGTATCCTGGCATCCCGGTGGAGGAGCTGTTCTCGCTGCTGCGGG
AGGGACATCGGATGGACCGACCCCCACACTGCCCCCCAGAGCTGTACGGGCTGATGCGTGAGTGCTGGCA
CGCAGCGCCCTCCCAGAGGCCTACCTTCAAGCAGCTGGTGGAGGCGCTGGACAAGGTCCTGCTGGCCGTC
TCTGAGGAGTACCTCGACCTCCGCCTGACCTTCGGACCCTATTCCCCCTCTGGTGGGGACGCCAGCAGCA
CCTGCTCCTCCAGCGATTCTGTCTTCAGCCACGACCCCCTGCTATTGGGATCCAGCTCCTTCCCCTTCGG
GTCTGGGGTGCAGACATAGAACCCAGCTTTCTTGTACAAAGTGGTTGATATCCAGCACAGTGGCGGCCGC
TCGAGTCTAGAGGGCCCGCGGTTCGAAGGTAAGCCTATCCCTAACCCTCTCCTCGGTCTCGATTCTACGC
GTACCGGTTAGTAATGAGATCCCTCCCCCCCCCCTAACGTTACTGGCCGAAGCCGCTTGGAATAAGGCCG
GTGTGCGTTTGTCTATATGTTATTTTCCACCATATTGCCGTCTTTTGGCAATGTGAGGGCCCGGAAACCT
GGCCCTGTCTTCTTGACGAGCATTCCTAGGGGTCTTTCCCCTCTCGCCAAAGGAATGCAAGGTCTGTTGA
ATGTCGTGAAGGAAGCAGTTCCTCTGGAAGCTTCTTGAAGACAAACAACGTCTGTAGCGACCCTTTGCAG
GCAGCGGAACCCCCCACCTGGCGACAGGTGCCTCTGCGGCCAAAAGCCACGTGTATAAGATACACCTGCA
AAGGCGGCACAACCCCAGTGCCACGTTGTGAGTTGGATAGTTGTGGAAAGAGTCAAATGGCTCTCCTCAA
GCGTATTCAACAAGGGGCTGAAGGATGCCCAGAAGGTACCCCATTGTATGGGATCTGATCTGGGGCCTCG
GTGCACATGCTTTACATGTGTTTAGTCGAGGTTAAAAAAACGTCTAGGCCCCCCGAACCACGGGGACGTG
GTTTTCCTTTGAAAAACACGATGATAATATGGCCACACATATGGTGAGCAAGGGCGAGGAGCTGTTCACC
GGGGTGGTGCCCATCCTGGTCGAGCTGGACGGCGACGTAAACGGCCACAAGTTCAGCGTGTCCGGCGAGG
GCGAGGGCGATGCCACCTACGGCAAGCTGACCCTGAAGTTCATCTGCACCACCGGCAAGCTGCCCGTGCC
CTGGCCCACCCTCGTGACCACCCTGACCTACGGCGTGCAGTGCTTCAGCCGCTACCCCGACCACATGAAG
CAGCACGACTTCTTCAAGTCCGCCATGCCCGAAGGCTACGTCCAGGAGCGCACCATCTTCTTCAAGGACG
ACGGCAACTACAAGACCCGCGCCGAGGTGAAGTTCGAGGGCGACACCCTGGTGAACCGCATCGAGCTGAA
GGGCATCGACTTCAAGGAGGACGGCAACATCCTGGGGCACAAGCTGGAGTACAACTACAACAGCCACAAC
GTCTATATCATGGCCGACAAGCAGAAGAACGGCATCAAGGTGAACTTCAAGATCCGCCACAACATCGAGG
ACGGCAGCGTGCAGCTCGCCGACCACTACCAGCAGAACACCCCCATCGGCGACGGCCCCGTGCTGCTGCC
CGACAACCACTACCTGAGCACCCAGTCCGCCCTGAGCAAAGACCCCAACGAGAAGCGCGATCACATGGTC
CTGCTGGAGTTCGTGACCGCCGCCGGGATCACTCTCGGCATGGACGAGCTGTACAAGTAAATCGATAGAT
CCTAATCAACCTCTGGATTACAAAATTTGTGAAAGATTGACTGGTATTCTTAACTATGTTGCTCCTTTTA
CGCTATGTGGATACGCTGCTTTAATGCCTTTGTATCATGCTATTGCTTCCCGTATGGCTTTCATTTTCTC
CTCCTTGTATAAATCCTGGTTGCTGTCTCTTTATGAGGAGTTGTGGCCCGTTGTCAGGCAACGTGGCGTG
GTGTGCACTGTGTTTGCTGACGCAACCCCCACTGGTTGGGGCATTGCCACCACCTGTCAGCTCCTTTCCG
GGACTTTCGCTTTCCCCCTCCCTATTGCCACGGCGGAACTCATCGCCGCCTGCCTTGCCCGCTGCTGGAC
AGGGGCTCGGCTGTTGGGCACTGACAATTCCGTGGTGTTGTCGGGGAAATCATCGTCCTTTCCTTGGCTG
CTCGCCTGTGTTGCCACCTGGATTCTGCGCGGGACGTCCTTCTGCTACGTCCCTTCGGCCCTCAATCCAG
CGGACCTTCCTTCCCGCGGCCTGCTGCCGGCTCTGCGGCCTCTTCCGCGTCTTCGCCTTCGCCCTCAGAC
GAGTCGGATCTCCCTTTGGGCCGCCTCCCCGCCTGAGATCCTTTAAGACCAATGACTTACAAGGCAGCTG
TAGATCTTAGCCACTTTTTAAAAGAAAAGGGGGGACTGGAAGGGCTAATTCACTCCCAACGAAGACAAGA
TCTGCTTTTTGCTTGTACTGGGTCTCTCTGGTTAGACCAGATCTGAGCCTGGGAGCTCTCTGGCTAACTA
GGGAACCCACTGCTTAAGCCTCAATAAAGCTTGCCTTGAGTGCTTCAAGTAGTGTGTGCCCGTCTGTTGT
GTGACTCTGGTAACTAGAGATCCCTCAGACCCTTTTAGTCAGTGTGGAAAATCTCTAGCAGTAGTAGTTC
ATGTCATCTTATTATTCAGTATTTATAACTTGCAAAGAAATGAATATCAGAGAGTGAGAGGCCCGGGTTA
ATTAAGGAAAGGGCTAGATCATTCTTGAAGACGAAAGGGCCTCGTGATACGCCTATTTTTATAGGTTAAT
GTCATGATAATAATGGTTTCTTAGACGTCAGGTGGCACTTTTCGGGGAAATGTGCGCGGAACCCCTATTT
GTTTATTTTTCTAAATACATTCAAATATGTATCCGCTCATGAGACAATAACCCTGATAAATGCTTCAATA
ATATTGAAAAAGGAAGAGTATGAGTATTCAACATTTCCGTGTCGCCCTTATTCCCTTTTTTGCGGCATTT
TGCCTTCCTGTTTTTGCTCACCCAGAAACGCTGGTGAAAGTAAAAGATGCTGAAGATCAGTTGGGTGCAC
GAGTGGGTTACATCGAACTGGATCTCAACAGCGGTAAGATCCTTGAGAGTTTTCGCCCCGAAGAACGTTT
TCCAATGATGAGCACTTTTAAAGTTCTGCTATGTGGCGCGGTATTATCCCGTGTTGACGCCGGGCAAGAG
CAACTCGGTCGCCGCATACACTATTCTCAGAATGACTTGGTTGAGTACTCACCAGTCACAGAAAAGCATC
TTACGGATGGCATGACAGTAAGAGAATTATGCAGTGCTGCCATAACCATGAGTGATAACACTGCGGCCAA
CTTACTTCTGACAACGATCGGAGGACCGAAGGAGCTAACCGCTTTTTTGCACAACATGGGGGATCATGTA
ACTCGCCTTGATCGTTGGGAACCGGAGCTGAATGAAGCCATACCAAACGACGAGCGTGACACCACGATGC
CTGTAGCAATGGCAACAACGTTGCGCAAACTATTAACTGGCGAACTACTTACTCTAGCTTCCCGGCAACA
ATTAATAGACTGGATGGAGGCGGATAAAGTTGCAGGACCACTTCTGCGCTCGGCCCTTCCGGCTGGCTGG
TTTATTGCTGATAAATCTGGAGCCGGTGAGCGTGGGTCTCGCGGTATCATTGCAGCACTGGGGCCAGATG
GTAAGCCCTCCCGTATCGTAGTTATCTACACGACGGGGAGTCAGGCAACTATGGATGAACGAAATAGACA
GATCGCTGAGATAGGTGCCTCACTGATTAAGCATTGGTAACTGTCAGACCAAGTTTACTCATATATACTT
TAGATTGATTTAAAACTTCATTTTTAATTTAAAAGGATCTAGGTGAAGATCCTTTTTGATAATCTCATGA
CCAAAATCCCTTAACGTGAGTTTTCGTTCCACTGAGCGTCAGACCCCGTAGAAAAGATCAAAGGATCTTC
TTGAGATCCTTTTTTTCTGCGCGTAATCTGCTGCTTGCAAACAAAAAAACCACCGCTACCAGCGGTGGTT
TGTTTGCCGGATCAAGAGCTACCAACTCTTTTTCCGAAGGTAACTGGCTTCAGCAGAGCGCAGATACCAA
ATACTGTTCTTCTAGTGTAGCCGTAGTTAGGCCACCACTTCAAGAACTCTGTAGCACCGCCTACATACCT
CGCTCTGCTAATCCTGTTACCAGTGGCTGCTGCCAGTGGCGATAAGTCGTGTCTTACCGGGTTGGACTCA
AGACGATAGTTACCGGATAAGGCGCAGCGGTCGGGCTGAACGGGGGGTTCGTGCACACAGCCCAGCTTGG
AGCGAACGACCTACACCGAACTGAGATACCTACAGCGTGAGCTATGAGAAAGCGCCACGCTTCCCGAAGG
GAGAAAGGCGGACAGGTATCCGGTAAGCGGCAGGGTCGGAACAGGAGAGCGCACGAGGGAGCTTCCAGGG
GGAAACGCCTGGTATCTTTATAGTCCTGTCGGGTTTCGCCACCTCTGACTTGAGCGTCGATTTTTGTGAT
GCTCGTCAGGGGGGCGGAGCCTATGGAAAAACGCCAGCAACGCGGCCTTTTTACGGTTCCTGGCCTTTTG
CTGGCCTTTTGCTCACATGTTCTTTCCTGCGTTATCCCCTGATTCTGTGGATAACCGTATTACCGCCTTT
GAGTGAGCTGATACCGCTCGCCGCAGCCGAACGACCGAGCGCAGCGAGTCAGTGAGCGAGGAAGCGGAAG
AGCGCCCAATACGCAAACCGCCTCTCCCCGCGCGTTGGCCGATTCATTAATGCAGCAAGCTCATGGCTGA
CTAATTTTTTTTATTTATGCAGAGGCCGAGGCCGCCTCGGCCTCTGAGCTATTCCAGAAGTAGTGAGGAG
GCTTTTTTGGAGGCCTAGGCTTTTGCAAAAAGCTCCCCGTGGCACGACAGGTTTCCCGACTGGAAAGCGG
GCAGTGAGCGCAACGCAATTAATGTGAGTTAGCTCACTCATTAGGCACCCCAGGCTTTACACTTTATGCT
TCCGGCTCGTATGTTGTGTGGAATTGTGAGCGGATAACAATTTCACACAGGAAACAGCTATGACATGATT
ACGAATTTCACAAATAAAGCATTTTTTTCACTGCATTCTAGTTGTGGTTTGTCCAAACTCATCAATGTAT
CTTATCATGTCTGGATCAACTGGATAACTCAAGCTAACCAAAATCATCCCAAACTTCCCACCCCATACCC
TATTACCACTGCCAATTACCTGTGGTTTCATTTACTCTAAACCTGTGATTCCTCTGAATTATTTTCATTT
TAAAGAAATTGTATTTGTTAAATATGTACTACAAACTTAGTAGTTGGAAGGGCTAATTCACTCCCAAAGA
AGACAAGATATCCTTGATCTGTGGATCTACCACACACAAGGCTACTTCCCTGATTAGCAGAACTACACAC
CAGGGCCAGGGGTCAGATATCCACTGACCTTTGGATGGTGCTACAAGCTAGTACCAGTTGAGCCAGATAA
GGTAGAAGAGGCCAATAAAGGAGAGAACACCAGCTTGTTACACCCTGTGAGCCTGCATGGGATGGATGAC
CCGGAGAGAGAAGTGTTAGAGTGGAGGTTTGACAGCCGCCTAGCATTTCATCACGTGGCCCGAGAGCTGC
ATCCGGAGTACTTCAAGAACTGCTGATATCGAGCTTGCTACAAGGGACTTTCCGCTGGGGACTTTCCAGG
GAGGCGTGGCCTGGGCGGGACTGGGGAGTGGCGAGCCCTCAGATCCTGCATATAAGCAGCTGCTTTTTGC
CTGTACTGGGTCTCTCTGGTTAGACCAGATCTGAGCCTGGGAGCTCTCTGGCTAACTAGGGAACCCACTG
CTTAAGCCTCAATAAAGCTTGCCTTGAGTGCTTCAAGTAGTGTGTGCCCGTCTGTTGTGTGACTCTGGTA
ACTAGAGATCCCTCAGACCCTTTTAGTCAGTGTGGAAAATCTCTAGCAGTGGCGCCCGAACAGGGACTTG
AAAGCGAAAGGGAAACCAGAGGAGCTCTCTCGACGCAGGACTCGGCTTGCTGAAGCGCGCACGGCAAGAG
GCGAGGGGCGGCGACTGGTGAGTACGCCAAAAATTTTGACTAGCGGAGGCTAGAAGGAGAGAGATGGGTG
CGAGAGCGTCAGTATTAAGCGGGGGAGAATTAGATCGCGATGGGAAAAAATTCGGTTAAGGCCAGGGGGA
AAGAAAAAATATAAATTAAAACATATAGTATGGGCAAGCAGGGAGCTAGAACGATTCGCAGTTAATCCTG
GCCTGTTAGAAACATCAGAAGGCTGTAGACAAATACTGGGACAGCTACAACCATCCCTTCAGACAGGATC
AGAAGAACTTAGATCATTATATAATACAGTAGCAACCCTCTATTGTGTGCATCAAAGGATAGAGATAAAA
GACACCAAGGAAGCTTTAGACAAGATAGAGGAAGAGCAAAACAAAAGTAAGACCACCGCACAGCAAGCGG
CCGGCCGCTGATCTTCAGACCTGGAGGAGGAGATATGAGGGACAATTGGAGAAGTGAATTATATAAATAT
AAAGTAGTAAAAATTGAACCATTAGGAGTAGCACCCACCAAGGCAAAGAGAAGAGTGGTGCAGAGAGAAA
AAAGAGCAGTGGGAATAGGAGCTTTGTTCCTTGGGTTCTTGGGAGCAGCAGGAAGCACTATGGGCGCAGC
GTCAATGACGCTGACGGTACAGGCCAGACAATTATTGTCTGGTATAGTGCAGCAGCAGAACAATTTGCTG
AGGGCTATTGAGGCGCAACAGCATCTGTTGCAACTCACAGTCTGGGGCATCAAGCAGCTCCAGGCAAGAA
TCCTGGCTGTGGAAAGATACCTAAAGGATCAACAGCTCCTGGGGATTTGGGGTTGCTCTGGAAAACTCAT
TTGCACCACTGCTGTGCCTTGGAATGCTAGTTGGAGTAATAAATCTCTGGAACAGATTTGGAATCACACG
ACCTGGATGGAGTGGGACAGAGAAATTAACAATTACACAAGCTTAATACACTCCTTAATTGAAGAATCGC
AAAACCAGCAAGAAAAGAATGAACAAGAATTATTGGAATTAGATAAATGGGCAAGTTTGTGGAATTGGTT
TAACATAACAAATTGGCTGTGGTATATAAAATTATTCATAATGATAGTAGGAGGCTTGGTAGGTTTAAGA
ATAGTTTTTGCTGTACTTTCTATAGTGAATAGAGTTAGGCAGGGATATTCACCATTATCGTTTCAGACCC
ACCTCCCAACCCCGAGGGGACCCGACAGGCCCGAAGGAATAGAAGAAGAAGGTGGAGAGAGAGACAGAGA
CAGATCCATTCGATTAGTGAACGGATCTCGACGGTATCGCCGAATTCACAAATGGCAGTATTCATCCACA
A
Features (pLannotate 1.2.2; 27 found; start..end, strand, type, name):
      1..118     +  misc_feature   cPPT/CTS: central polypurine tract and central termination sequence of HIV-1
    166..1344    +  promoter       EF-1α promoter: strong constitutive promoter for human elongation factor EF-1α
   1365..1385    +  protein_bind   attB1: mutant version of attB; core recombination site for the Gateway® BP reaction BP Clonase™
   1391..3796    +  CDS            FGFR4: FGFR4_HUMAN - Also known as JTK2, TKF. Experimental evidence at protein level: Swiss-Prot protein existence level 1. Tyrosine-protein kinase that acts as cell-surface receptor for fibroblast growth factors and plays a role in the regulation of cell proliferation, differentiation and migration, and in regulation of lipid metabolism, bile acid biosynthesis, glucose uptake, vitamin D metabolism and phosphate homeostasis. Required for normal down- regulation of the expression of CYP7A1, the rate-limiting enzyme in bile acid synthesis, in response to FGF19. Phosphorylates PLCG1 and FRS2. Ligand bin
   3801..3825    -  protein_bind   attB2: mutant version of attB; recombination site for the Gateway® BP reaction BP Clonase™
   3878..3919    +  CDS            V5 tag: epitope tag from simian virus 5
   4045..4507    +  misc_feature   IRES: internal ribosome entry site (IRES) of the encephalomyocarditis virus (EMCV)
   4521..5240    +  CDS            EGFP: the original enhanced GFP (Yang et al., 1996) mammalian codon-optimized
   5254..5842    +  misc_feature   WPRE: woodchuck hepatitis virus posttranscriptional regulatory element
   5850..5915    +  CDS            nef (fragment): NEF_HV1Z2 - Experimental evidence at protein level: Swiss-Prot protein existence level 1. Extracellular Nef protein targets CD4(+) T-lymphocytes for apoptosis by interacting with CXCR4 surface receptors. From Human immunodeficiency virus type 1 group M subtype D (isolate Z2/CDC-Z34) (HIV-1).
   5917..6150    +  LTR            3' LTR (ΔU3): self-inactivating 3' long terminal repeat (LTR) from HIV-1
   6355..6459    +  promoter       AmpR promoter: bla
   6460..7320    +  CDS            AmpR: β-lactamase; bla; confers resistance to ampicillin, carbenicillin, and related antibiotics
   7491..8079    +  rep_origin     ori: high-copy-number ColE1/pMB1/pBR322/pUC origin of replication
   8262..8316    +  CDS            lacI (fragment): lac repressor; lacI; The lac repressor binds to the lac operator to inhibit transcription in E. coli. This inhibition can be relieved by adding lactose or isopropyl-β-D-thiogalactopyranoside (IPTG).
   8322..8415    +  rep_origin     SV40 ori (fragment): SV40 origin of replication
   8440..8477    +  CDS            lacI (fragment): lac repressor; lacI; The lac repressor binds to the lac operator to inhibit transcription in E. coli. This inhibition can be relieved by adding lactose or isopropyl-β-D-thiogalactopyranoside (IPTG).
   8490..8511    +  protein_bind   CAP binding site: CAP binding activates transcription in the presence of cAMP. E. coli catabolite activator protein
   8526..8556    +  promoter       lac promoter: promoter for the E. coli lac operon
   8560..8582    +  protein_bind   lac operator (fragment): The lac repressor binds to the lac operator to inhibit transcription in E. coli. This inhibition can be relieved by adding lactose or isopropyl-β-D-thiogalactopyranoside (IPTG). lac repressor encoded by lacI
   8614..8697    +  polyA_signal   SV40 poly(A) signal (fragment): SV40 polyadenylation signal
   8864..9193    +  CDS            nef (fragment): NEF_HV1BR - Experimental evidence at protein level: Swiss-Prot protein existence level 1. Extracellular Nef protein targets CD4(+) T-lymphocytes for apoptosis by interacting with CXCR4 surface receptors (PubMed:14990729). From Human immunodeficiency virus type 1 group M subtype B (isolate BRU/LAI) (HIV-1).
   9241..9498    +  LTR            5' LTR (truncated): truncated 5' long terminal repeat (LTR) from HIV-1
   9545..9670    +  misc_feature   HIV-1 Ψ: packaging signal of human immunodeficiency virus type 1
   9654..9992    +  CDS            HIV-1 gag (fragment): gag protein from human immunodeficiency virus 1; gag
  10167..10400   +  misc_feature   RRE: The Rev response element (RRE) of HIV-1 allows for Rev-dependent mRNA export from the nucleus to the cytoplasm.
  10777..10877   +  CDS            Rev (fragment): human immunodeficiency virus 1 (HIV-1) Rev protein; rev; enhances nuclear export of unspliced and incompletely spliced viral mRNAs
