[The description below was written by a language model from this plasmid's Addgene catalogue record and pLannotate feature annotations shown in this document.]
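Description:
pHAGE-FGFR4-P788L is an HIV-1-based, self-inactivating lentiviral expression plasmid of about 10.9 kb, built on the pHAGE backbone to deliver a mutant allele of human FGFR4 into mammalian cells. It is propagated in E. coli through a high-copy ColE1/pUC-type origin and selected with ampicillin via the bla gene; a recombination-deficient strain is recorded as the growth host, as is common for LTR-containing plasmids. The viral portion comprises a truncated 5' LTR, the Ψ packaging signal with an adjoining gag fragment, the Rev response element for Rev-dependent nuclear export of the genomic RNA, the cPPT/CTS, which aids nuclear import of the reverse-transcribed genome, and a ΔU3 3' LTR that disables LTR promoter activity after integration. Short nef, rev, lac and SV40 fragments in the annotation are backbone remnants rather than functional units.

The payload is driven by the strong constitutive human EF-1α promoter. The FGFR4 open reading frame, encoding a fibroblast growth factor receptor tyrosine kinase and carrying the P788L substitution, was introduced by Gateway cloning and is flanked by attB1 and attB2 sites. A V5 epitope tag lies just downstream of attB2; whether it is fused in frame to the receptor depends on the absence of a stop codon in the insert, which the record does not state. An EMCV IRES then directs translation of EGFP from the same transcript, so transduced cells can be identified or sorted by fluorescence, and a WPRE enhances transcript expression. The construct belongs to a collection made for systematic functional annotation of somatic cancer mutations, where stable expression of individual variants allows comparison of their effects on cells.
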