Addgene plasmid #116393: pHAGE-FGFR4-P788L
Purpose: Lentiviral expression of FGFR4 P788L
Depositing lab: Gordon Mills & Kenneth Scott. Depositing organization: Baylor College of Medicine. Publication: Systematic Functional Annotation of Somatic Mutations in Cancer. Ng PK, Li J, Jeong KJ, Shao S, Chen H, Tsang YH, Sengupta S, Wang Z, Bhavana VH, Tran R, Soewito S, Minussi DC, Moreno D, Kong K, Dogruluk T, Lu H, Gao J, Tokheim C, Zhou DC, Johnson AM, Zeng J, Ip CKM, Ju Z, Wester M, Yu S, Li Y, Vellano CP, Schultz N, Karchin R, Ding L, Lu Y, Cheung LWT, Chen K, Shaw KR, Meric-Bernstam F, Scott KL, Yi S, Sahni N, Liang H, Mills GB. Cancer Cell. 2018 Mar 12;33(3):450-462.e10. doi: 10.1016/j.ccell.2018.01.021. PubMed 29533785.
Backbone
  Vector backbone: pHAGE
  Vector type: Lentiviral
Growth in bacteria
  Bacterial resistance: Ampicillin, 100 μg/mL
  Growth temperature: 37°C
  Growth strain: Stbl3
  Copy number: High Copy
Gene/Insert
  Gene/Insert name: FGFR4
  Species: H. sapiens (human)
  Mutation: P788L
  Entrez Gene: FGFR4 (a.k.a. CD334, JTK2, TKF)
  Cloning method: Gateway Cloning
Terms and licenses: Academic/Nonprofit Terms; Industry Terms: Not Available to Industry
How to cite: pHAGE-FGFR4-P788L was a gift from Gordon Mills & Kenneth Scott (Addgene plasmid # 116393 ; http://n2t.net/addgene:116393 ; RRID:Addgene_116393)
