>Addgene plasmid #116393 | pHAGE-FGFR4-P788L | depositor partial sequence | sequence record 219267 | insert
ATGCGGCTGCTGCTGGCCCTGTTGGGGGTCCTGCTGAGTGTGCCTGGGCCTCCAGTCTTGTCCCTGGAGG
CCTCTGAGGAAGTGGAGCTTGAGCCCTGCCTGGCTCCCAGCCTGGAGCAGCAAGAGCAGGAGCTGACAGT
AGCCCTTGGGCAGCCTGTGCGTCTGTGCTGTGGGCGGGCTGAGCGTGGTGGCCACTGGTACAAGGAGGGC
AGTCGCCTGGCACCTGCTGGCCGTGTACGGGGCTGGAGGGGCCGCCTAGAGATTGCCAGCTTCCTACCTG
AGGATGCTGGCCGCTACCTCTGCCTGGCACGAGGCTCCATGATCGTCCTGCAGAATCTCACCTTGATTAC
AGGTGACTCCTTGACCTCCAGCAACGATGATGAGGACCCCAAGTCCCATAGGGACCCCTCGAATAGGCAC
AGTTACCCCCAGCAAGCACCCTACTGGACACACCCCCAGCGCATGGAGAAGAAACTGCATGCAGTACCTG
CGGGGAACACCGTCAAGTTCCGCTGTCCAGCTGCAGGCAACCCCACGCCCACCATCCGCTGGCTTAAGGA
TGGACAGGCCTTTCATGGGGAGAACCGCATTGGAGGCATTCGGCTGCGCCATCAGCACTGGAGTCTCGTG
ATGGAGAGCGTGGTGCCCTCGGACCGCGGCACATACACCTGCCTGGTAGAGAACGCTGTGGGCAGCATCC
GCTATAACTACCTGCTAGATGTGCTGGAGCGGTCCCCGCACCGGCCCATCCTGCAGGCCGGGCTCCCGGC
CAACACCACAGCCGTGGTGGGCAGCGACGTGGAGCTGCTGTGCAAGGTGTACAGCGATGCCCAGCCCCAC
ATCCAGTGGCTGAAGCACATCGTCATCAACGGCAGCAGCTTCGGAGCCGACGGTTTCCCCTATGTGCAAG
TCCTAAAGACTGCAGACATCAATAGCTCAGAGGTGGAGGTCCTGTACCTGCGGAACGTGTCAGCCGAGGA
CGCAGGCGAGTACACCTGCCTCGCAGGCAATTCCATCGGCCTCTCCTACCAGTCTGCCTGGCTCACGGTG
CTGCCAGAGGAGGACCCCACATGGACCGCAGCAGCGCCCGAGGCCAGGTATACGGACATCATCCTGTACG
CGTCGGGCTCCCTGGCCTTGGCTGTGCTCCTGCTGCTGGCCGGGCTGTATCGAGGGCAGGCGCTCCACGG
CCGGCACCCCCGCCCGCCCGCCACTGTGCAGAAGCTCTCCCGCTTCCCTCTGGCCCGACAGTTCTCCCTG
GAGTCAGGCTCTTCCGGCAAGTCAAGCTCATCCCTGGTACGAGGCGTGCGTCTCTCCTCCAGCGGCCCCG
CCTTGCTCGCCGGCCTCGTGAGTCTAGATCTACCTCTCGACCCACTATGGGAGTTCCCCCGGGACAGGCT
GGTGCTTGGGAAGCCCCTAGGCGAGGGCTGCTTTGGCCAGGTAGTACGTGCAGAGGCCTTTGGCATGGAC
CCTGCCCGGCCTGACCAAGCCAGCACTGTGGCCGTCAAGATGCTCAAAGACAACGCCTCTGACAAGGACC
TGGCCGACCTGGTCTCGGAGATGGAGGTGATGAAGCTGATCGGCCGACACAAGAACATCATCAACCTGCT
TGGTGTCTGCACCCAGGAAGGGCCCCTGTACGTGATCGTGGAGTGCGCCGCCAAGGGAAACCTGCGGGAG
TTCCTGCGGGCCCGGCGCCCCCCAGGCCCCGACCTCAGCCCCGACGGTCCTCGGAGCAGTGAGGGGCCGC
TCTCCTTCCCAGTCCTGGTCTCCTGCGCCTACCAGGTGGCCCGAGGCATGCAGTATCTGGAGTCCCGGAA
GTGTATCCACCGGGACCTGGCTGCCCGCAATGTGCTGGTGACTGAGGACAATGTGATGAAGATTGCTGAC
TTTGGGCTGGCCCGCGGCGTCCACCACATTGACTACTATAAGAAAACCAGCAACGGCCGCCTGCCTGTGA
AGTGGATGGCGCCCGAGGCCTTGTTTGACCGGGTGTACACACACCAGAGTGACGTGTGGTCTTTTGGGAT
CCTGCTATGGGAGATCTTCACCCTCGGGGGCTCCCCGTATCCTGGCATCCCGGTGGAGGAGCTGTTCTCG
CTGCTGCGGGAGGGACATCGGATGGACCGACCCCCACACTGCCCCCCAGAGCTGTACGGGCTGATGCGTG
AGTGCTGGCACGCAGCGCCCTCCCAGAGGCCTACCTTCAAGCAGCTGGTGGAGGCGCTGGACAAGGTCCT
GCTGGCCGTCTCTGAGGAGTACCTCGACCTCCGCCTGACCTTCGGACCCTATTCCCCCTCTGGTGGGGAC
GCCAGCAGCACCTGCTCCTCCAGCGATTCTGTCTTCAGCCACGACCCCCTGCTATTGGGATCCAGCTCCT
TCCCCTTCGGGTCTGGGGTGCAGACATGA
